Addgene plasmid #198983: pGL0_82 [ORI_BC_7]
Purpose: Level 0 part
Depositing lab: Charlie Gilbert & Nili Ostrov & Cultivarium Tools. Depositing organization: Cultivarium, Convergent Research. Publication: A scalable framework for high-throughput identification of functional origins of replication in non-model bacteria. Gilbert C, Brumwell SL, Crits-Christoph A, Kang SC, Martin-Moldes Z, Alsharif W, Esmurria A, Nguyen M-A, Lee HH, Ostrov N. bioRxiv 2023.05.19.541510 10.1101/2023.05.19.541510.
Backbone
  Vector backbone: pGLDV_17
  Vector type: Synthetic Biology
Growth in bacteria
  Bacterial resistance: Chloramphenicol, 25 μg/mL
  Growth temperature: 37°C
  Growth strain: E. coli Zymo 10B
  Copy number: High Copy
Gene/Insert
  Gene/Insert name: ORI_BC_7
  Species: Synthetic
  Cloning method: Unknown
Terms and licenses: Academic/Nonprofit Terms; Industry Terms: Not Available to Industry
How to cite: pGL0_82 [ORI_BC_7] was a gift from Charlie Gilbert & Nili Ostrov & Cultivarium Tools (Addgene plasmid # 198983 ; http://n2t.net/addgene:198983 ; RRID:Addgene_198983)
