[The description below was written by a language model from this plasmid's Addgene catalogue record and pLannotate feature annotations shown in this document.]
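Description:
pGL0_82 [ORI_BC_7] is a small (about 2.3 kb) synthetic-biology plasmid catalogued as a "Level 0 part", meaning a basic storage vector that holds a single modular DNA element for use in hierarchical assembly of larger constructs. It is built on the pGLDV_17 backbone and is maintained in E. coli at high copy number through a ColE1/pMB1/pUC-type origin of replication. Selection is by chloramphenicol, conferred by the cat gene (chloramphenicol acetyltransferase) expressed from its native cat promoter and followed by the phage lambda t0 transcription terminator.

The payload is a synthetic element named ORI_BC_7. The record does not describe its sequence or function, and the automated annotation does not assign any feature to it. The name, together with the associated work on high-throughput identification of functional origins of replication in non-model bacteria, suggests a barcode part intended to tag origin-of-replication constructs so they can be tracked in pooled experiments, but this is an inference rather than a stated fact. The only other annotated features are short fragments of the lac operator and of lacZα. These are probably remnants of a lacZα screening cassette in the parent vector that was displaced when the part was inserted, though the cloning method is listed as unknown. No expression cassette, tag or reporter is annotated beyond the resistance marker, which fits the plasmid's role as a part donor for assembling plasmid libraries rather than as a functional vector in its own right.
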