Features (pLannotate 1.2.2; 6 found; start..end, strand, type, name):
    379..394     -  protein_bind   lac operator (fragment): The lac repressor binds to the lac operator to inhibit transcription in E. coli. This inhibition can be relieved by adding lactose or isopropyl-β-D-thiogalactopyranoside (IPTG). lac repressor encoded by lacI
    545..1133    -  rep_origin     ori: high-copy-number ColE1/pMB1/pBR322/pUC origin of replication
   1266..1360    -  terminator     lambda t0 terminator: transcription terminator from phage lambda
   1384..2040    -  CDS            cat: CAT_ECOLX - Experimental evidence at protein level: Swiss-Prot protein existence level 1. This enzyme is an effector of chloramphenicol resistance in bacteria. From Escherichia coli. This protein is used as a marker in many commonly used cloning vectors, such as pACYC184.
   2041..2143    -  promoter       cat promoter: promoter of the E. coli cat gene encoding chloramphenicol acetyltransferase
   2218..2261    -  CDS            lacZα (fragment): LacZα fragment of β-galactosidase; lacZ fragment
>Addgene plasmid #198983 | pGL0_82 [ORI_BC_7] | addgene full sequence | sequence record 401227 | Addgene NGS Result
CCGGAATCTATTGGCCTATGTCACTGAAACTATCCAAACACCCCATGTCGATACTGAACGTATCGACGCA
TACCTCCTTCCTTGAAAACGCACAATCAAGGTCTCGGTCAGGGTCACGCGTAGGACGCGTCGAGTAGGGT
GTACATGAAACGATGGACGGGTTCCGCAGCCACACGCCGTGTGAAGCTGGGGAGTGAGACCAGTCCTTAC
CTGAAGAATAAGTGTCAGCCAGTGTAACCCGATGAGGAACCCAAAAGGCGAACCGGGCCAGACAACCCGG
CGGTATCGCACTCAAAGCCGAGGCTAGGTGGAGGCTCAGTGATGATAAGTCTGCGATGGTGGATGCATGT
GTCATGGTCATAGCTGTTTCCTGTGTGAAATTGTTATCCGCTCAGAGGGCACAATCCTATTCCGCGCTAT
CCGACAATCTCCAAGACATTAGGTGGAGTTCAGTTCGGCGTATGGCATATGTCGCTGGAAAGAACATGTG
AGCAAAAGGCCAGCAAAAGGCCAGGAACCGTAAAAAGGCCGCGTTGCTGGCGTTTTTCCATAGGCTCCGC
CCCCCTGACGAGCATCACAAAAATCGACGCTCAAGTCAGAGGTGGCGAAACCCGACAGGACTATAAAGAT
ACCAGGCGTTTCCCCCTGGAAGCTCCCTCGTGCGCTCTCCTGTTCCGACCCTGCCGCTTACCGGATACCT
GTCCGCCTTTCTCCCTTCGGGAAGCGTGGCGCTTTCTCATAGCTCACGCTGTAGGTATCTCAGTTCGGTG
TAGGTCGTTCGCTCCAAGCTGGGCTGTGTGCACGAACCCCCCGTTCAGCCCGACCGCTGCGCCTTATCCG
GTAACTATCGTCTTGAGTCCAACCCGGTAAGACACGACTTATCGCCACTGGCAGCAGCCACTGGTAACAG
GATTAGCAGAGCGAGGTATGTAGGCGGTGCTACAGAGTTCTTGAAGTGGTGGCCTAACTACGGCTACACT
AGAAGAACAGTATTTGGTATCTGCGCTCTGCTGAAGCCAGTTACCTTCGGAAAAAGAGTTGGTAGCTCTT
GATCCGGCAAACAAACCACCGCTGGTAGCGGTGGTTTTTTTGTTTGCAAGCAGCAGATTACGCGCAGAAA
AAAAGGATCTCAAGAAGATCCTTTGATCTTTTCTACGGGGTCTGACGCTCTATTCAACAAAGCCGCCGTC
CCGTCAAGTCAGCGTAAATGGGTAGGGGGCTTCAAATCGTCCCCCCATACGATATAAGTTGTTACTAGTG
CTTGGATTCTCACCAATAAAAAACGCCCGGCGGCAACCGAGCGTTCTGAACAAATCCAGATGGAGTTCTG
AGGTCATTACTGGATCTATCAACAGGAGTCCAAGCGAGCTCGATATCAAATTACGCCCCGCCCTGCCACT
CATCGCAGTACTGTTGTAATTCATTAAGCATTCTGCCGACATGGAAGCCATCACAAACGGCATGATGAAC
CTGAATCGCCAGCGGCATCAGCACCTTGTCGCCTTGCGTATAATATTTGCCCATGGTGAAAACGGGGGCG
AAGAAGTTGTCCATATTGGCCACGTTTAAATCAAAACTGGTGAAACTCACCCAGGGATTGGCTGAGACGA
AAAACATATTCTCAATAAACCCTTTAGGGAAATAGGCCAGGTTTTCACCGTAACACGCCACATCTTGCGA
ATATATGTGTAGAAACTGCCGGAAATCGTCGTGGTATTCACTCCAGAGCGATGAAAACGTTTCAGTTTGC
TCATGGAAAACGGTGTAACAAGGGTGAACACTATCCCATATCACCAGCTCACCGTCTTTCATTGCCATAC
GAAATTCCGGATGAGCATTCATCAGGCGGGCAAGAATGTGAATAAAGGCCGGATAAAACTTGTGCTTATT
TTTCTTTACGGTCTTTAAAAAGGCCGTAATATCCAGCTGAACGGTCTGGTTATAGGTACATTGAGCAACT
GACTGAAATGCCTCAAAATGTTCTTTACGATGCCATTGGGATATATCAACGGTGGTATATCCAGTGATTT
TTTTCTCCATTTTAGCTTCCTTAGCTCCTGAAAATCTCGATAACTCAAAAAATACGCCCGGTAGTGATCT
TATTTCATTATGGTGAAAGTTGGAACCTCTTACGTGCCGATCAACGTCTCATTGATACCTGAAACAAAAC
CCATCGTACGGCCAAGGAAGTCTCCAATAACTGTGATCCACCACAAGCGCCAGGGTTTTCCCAGTCACGA
CGTTGTAAAACGACGGCCAGTCATGCATAATCCGCACGCATCTGGAATAAGGAAGTGCCATTCCGCCTGA
CCT
